Addgene plasmid #49150: BFP-KDEL
Purpose: visualization of the ER
Depositing lab: Gia Voeltz. Depositing organization: University of Colorado, Boulder. Publication: ER tubules mark sites of mitochondrial division. Friedman JR, Lackner LL, West M, DiBenedetto JR, Nunnari J, Voeltz GK. Science. 2011 Oct 21;334(6054):358-62. doi: 10.1126/science.1207385. Epub 2011 Sep 1. PubMed 21885730.
Backbone
  Vector backbone: pTagBFP-C
  Backbone manufacturer: Evrogen
  Backbone size w/o insert (bp): 4707
  Vector type: Mammalian Expression
  Selectable markers: Neomycin (select with G418)
Growth in bacteria
  Bacterial resistance: Kanamycin, 50 μg/mL
  Growth temperature: 37°C
  Growth strain: DH5alpha
  Copy number: Low Copy
Gene/Insert
  Gene/Insert name: BiP ER signal sequence
  Species: H. sapiens (human)
  Entrez Gene: HSPA5 (a.k.a. BIP, GRP78, HEL-S-89n)
  Promoter: CMV
  Tag / fusion protein: TagBFP (C terminal on backbone); KDEL (C terminal on insert)
  Cloning method: Restriction Enzyme; 5′ cloning site NheI (not destroyed); 3′ cloning site KpnI (not destroyed)
  Sequencing primers: 5′ CMV-F
Terms and licenses: Academic/Nonprofit Terms; Industry Terms: Not Available to Industry
How to cite: BFP-KDEL was a gift from Gia Voeltz (Addgene plasmid # 49150 ; http://n2t.net/addgene:49150 ; RRID:Addgene_49150)
