[The description below was written by a language model from this plasmid's Addgene catalogue record and pLannotate feature annotations shown in this document.]
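Description:
BFP-KDEL is a mammalian expression plasmid built on the pTagBFP-C backbone (Evrogen) that produces a blue fluorescent marker for the lumen of the endoplasmic reticulum. The payload is a TagBFP open reading frame driven by the human cytomegalovirus immediate-early enhancer and promoter and terminated by an SV40 polyadenylation signal. According to the record, the ER signal sequence of human BiP (HSPA5/GRP78) was placed upstream of TagBFP, and a KDEL tetrapeptide is appended at the C terminus, the insert being cloned between NheI and KpnI sites. The signal sequence directs the nascent protein into the ER, while KDEL is the classic retrieval motif that returns escaped soluble proteins from the Golgi. Together they keep the monomeric, rapidly maturing blue fluorophore concentrated in the ER. The automated annotation picks out TagBFP itself but does not separately label the short signal peptide or KDEL segments, which presumably lie in the unannotated sequence flanking the TagBFP coding region.

Propagation in E. coli relies on a ColE1/pUC-type origin; the annotation calls this high-copy, although the catalogue entry lists the plasmid as low copy. An f1 origin is also present. A single Tn5 NeoR/KanR gene serves both hosts: a bacterial bla promoter drives it for kanamycin selection, and the adjacent SV40 enhancer/early promoter, with an HSV TK polyadenylation signal, drives it for G418 selection of stable mammalian cell lines. Small fragment hits to ble, bGH poly(A) and large T antigen appear to be backbone remnants rather than functional elements. The stated purpose is visualization of the ER, and the blue emission suits it to multicolour live-cell imaging alongside markers for other organelles, as in the associated study of ER tubules at sites of mitochondrial division.
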