Features (pLannotate 1.2.2; 14 found; start..end, strand, type, name):
     10..367     -  promoter       SV40 promoter: SV40 enhancer and early promoter
    369..473     -  promoter       AmpR promoter: bla
    500..928     +  rep_origin     f1 ori (sequence partly withheld): f1 bacteriophage origin of replication; arrow indicates direction of (+) strand synthesis
    962..1083    -  polyA_signal   SV40 poly(A) signal: SV40 polyadenylation signal
   1106..1190    -  CDS            large T antigen (fragment): large T antigen from SV40 (simian virus 40)
   1202..1227    -  misc_feature   MCS (fragment): multiple cloning site
   1243..1938    -  CDS            TagBFP: TagBFP is a basic (constitutively fluorescent) blue fluorescent protein published in 2008, derived from Entacmaea quadricolor. It is reported to be a very rapidly-maturing monomer with very low acid sensitivity.
   2021..2224    -  promoter       CMV promoter: human cytomegalovirus (CMV) immediate early promoter
   2225..2528    -  enhancer       CMV enhancer: human cytomegalovirus immediate early enhancer
   2703..3291    -  rep_origin     ori: high-copy-number ColE1/pMB1/pBR322/pUC origin of replication
   3513..3529    +  polyA_signal   bGH poly(A) signal (fragment): bovine growth hormone polyadenylation signal
   3620..3667    -  polyA_signal   HSV TK poly(A) signal: herpes simplex virus thymidine kinase polyadenylation signal (Cole and Stacy, 1985)
   3726..3878    -  CDS            ble (fragment): BLE_KLEPN - Experimental evidence at protein level: Swiss-Prot protein existence level 1. Binding protein with a strong affinity to the bleomycin family of antibiotics. Binds to CL990; an antimitotic-antibiotic compound. From Klebsiella pneumoniae.
   3899..4693    -  CDS            NeoR/KanR: aminoglycoside phosphotransferase from Tn5; aph(3')-II (or nptII); confers resistance to neomycin, kanamycin, and G418 (Geneticin®)
>Addgene plasmid #49150 | BFP-KDEL | addgene full sequence | sequence record 352455 | Addgene NGS Result
TGATCGATCTTTGCAAAAGCCTAGGCCTCCAAAAAAGCCTCCTCACTACTTCTGGAATAGCTCAGAGGCC
GAGGCGGCCTCGGCCTCTGCATAAATAAAAAAAATTAGTCAGCCATGGGGCGGAGAATGGGCGGAACTGG
GCGGAGTTAGGGGCGGGATGGGCGGAGTTAGGGGCGGGACTATGGTTGCTGACTAATTGAGATGCATGCT
TTGCATACTTCTGCCTGCTGGGGAGCCTGGGGACTTTCCACACCTGGTTGCTGACTAATTGAGATGCATG
CTTTGCATACTTCTGCCTGCTGGGGAGCCTGGGGACTTTCCACACCCTAACTGACACACATTCCACAGCT
GGTTCTTTCCGCCTCAGGACTCTTCCTTTTTCAATATTATTGAAGCATTTATCAGGGTTATTGTCTCATG
AGCGGATACATATTTGAATGTATTTAGAAAAATAAACAAATAGGGGTTCCGCGCACATTTCCCCGAAAAG
TGCCACCTG
[124 nt withheld, positions 500-623]
C
[91 nt withheld, positions 625-715]
A
[49 nt withheld, positions 717-765]
CCTTTGACGTTGGAGTCCACGTTCTTT
[37 nt withheld, positions 793-829]
ACCCTATCTCGGTCTATTCTTTTGATTTATAAGGGATTTTGCCGATTTCGGCCTATTGGTTAAAAAATGA
GCTGATTTAACAAAAATTTAACGCGAATTTTAACAAAATATTAACGCTTACAATTTACGCGTTAAGATAC
ATTGATGAGTTTGGACAAACCACAACTAGAATGCAGTGAAAAAAATGCTTTATTTGTGAAATTTGTGATG
CTATTGCTTTATTTGTAACCATTATAAGCTGCAATAAACAAGTTAACAACAACAATTGCATTCATTTTAT
GTTTCAGGTTCAGGGGGAGGTGTGGGAGGTTTTTTAAAGCAAGTAAAACCTCTACAAATGTGGTATGGCT
GATTATGATCAGTTATCTAGATCCGGTGGATCCCGGGCCCGCGGTACCTCATAGCTCGTCTTTATTAAGC
TTGTGCCCCAGTTTGCTAGGGAGGTCGCAGTATCTGGCCACTGCCACCTCGTGCTGCTCGACGTAGGTCT
CGTTGTTGGCCTCCTTGATTCTTTCCAGTCTGTAGTCCACATAGTAGACGCCAGGCATCTTGAGGTTCTT
AGCGGGTTTCTTGGATCTATATGTGGTCTTGATGTTTGCGATCAGATGGCTCCCGCCCACGAGCTTCAGG
GCCATGTCGTTTCTGCCTTCCAGGCCGCCGTCAGCGGGGTACAGCGTCTCGGTGAAGGCCTCCCAGCCGA
GTGTTTTCTTCTGCATCACAGGGCCGTTGGATGTGAAGTTCACCCCTCTGATCTTGACGTTGTAGATGAG
GCAGCCGTCCTGGAGGCTGGTGTCCTGGGTAGCGGTCAGCACGCCCCCGTCTTCGTATGTGGTGACTCTC
TCCCATGTGAAGCCCTCAGGGAAGGACTGCTTGAAGAAGTCGGGGATGCCCTGGGTGTGGTTGATGAAGG
TCTTGCTGCCGTAGAGGAAGCTAGTAGCCAGGATGTCGAAGGCGAAGGGGAGAGGGCCGCCCTCGACCAC
CTTGATTCTCATGGTCTGGGTGCCCTCGTAGGGCTTGCCTTCGCCCTCGGATGTGCACTTGAAGTGATGG
TTGTCCACGGTGCCCTCCATGTACAGCTTCATGTGCATGTTCTCCTTAATCAGCTCGCTGGCCCGCGCCG
CGCTGAGCAGCAGCAGCATCGCGGCCACCAGGGAGAGCTTCATGCTAGCGGATCTGACGGTTCACTAAAC
CAGCTCTGCTTATATAGACCTCCCACCGTACACGCCTACCGCCCATTTGCGTCAATGGGGCGGAGTTGTT
ACGACATTTTGGAAAGTCCCGTTGATTTTGGTGCCAAAACAAACTCCCATTGACGTCAATGGGGTGGAGA
CTTGGAAATCCCCGTGAGTCAAACCGCTATCCACGCCCATTGATGTACTGCCAAAACCGCATCACCATGG
TAATAGCGATGACTAATACGTAGATGTACTGCCAAGTAGGAAAGTCCCATAAGGTCATGTACTGGGCATA
ATGCCAGGCGGGCCATTTACCGTCATTGACGTCAATAGGGGGCGTACTTGGCATATGATACACTTGATGT
ACTGCCAAGTGGGCAGTTTACCGTAAATACTCCACCCATTGACGTCAATGGAAAGTCCCTATTGGCGTTA
CTATGGGAACATACGTCATTATTGACGTCAATGGGCGGGGGTCGTTGGGCGGTCAGCCAGGCGGGCCATT
TACCGTAAGTTATGTAACGCGGAACTCCATATATGGGCTATGAACTAATGACCCCGTAATTGATTACTAT
TAATAACTAATGCATGGCGGTAATACGGTTATCCACAGAATCAGGGGATAACGCAGGAAAGAACATGTGA
GCAAAAGGCCAGCAAAAGGCCAGGAACCGTAAAAAGGCCGCGTTGCTGGCGTTTTTCCATAGGCTCCGCC
CCCCTGACGAGCATCACAAAAATCGACGCTCAAGTCAGAGGTGGCGAAACCCGACAGGACTATAAAGATA
CCAGGCGTTTCCCCCTGGAAGCTCCCTCGTGCGCTCTCCTGTTCCGACCCTGCCGCTTACCGGATACCTG
TCCGCCTTTCTCCCTTCGGGAAGCGTGGCGCTTTCTCATAGCTCACGCTGTAGGTATCTCAGTTCGGTGT
AGGTCGTTCGCTCCAAGCTGGGCTGTGTGCACGAACCCCCCGTTCAGCCCGACCGCTGCGCCTTATCCGG
TAACTATCGTCTTGAGTCCAACCCGGTAAGACACGACTTATCGCCACTGGCAGCAGCCACTGGTAACAGG
ATTAGCAGAGCGAGGTATGTAGGCGGTGCTACAGAGTTCTTGAAGTGGTGGCCTAACTACGGCTACACTA
GAAGAACAGTATTTGGTATCTGCGCTCTGCTGAAGCCAGTTACCTTCGGAAAAAGAGTTGGTAGCTCTTG
ATCCGGCAAACAAACCACCGCTGGTAGCGGTGGTTTTTTTGTTTGCAAGCAGCAGATTACGCGCAGAAAA
AAAGGATCTCAAGAAGATCCTTTGATCTTTTCTACGGGGTCTGACGCTCAGTGGAACGAAAACTCACGTT
AAGGGATTTTGGTCATGAGATTATCAAAAAGGATCTTCACCTAGATCCTTTTAAATTAAAAATGAAGTTT
TAAATCAATCTAAAGTATATATGAGTAACCTGAGGCTATGGCAGGGCCTGCCGCCCCGACGTTGGCTGCG
AGCCCTGGGCCTTCACCCGAACTTGGGGGGTGGGGTGGGGAAAAGGAAGAAACGCGGGCGTATTGGCCCC
AATGGGGTCTCGGTGGGGTATCGACAGAGTGCCAGCCCTGGGACCGAACCCCGCGTTTATGAACAAACGA
CCCAACACCGTGCGTTTTATTCTGTCTTTTTATTGCCGTCATAGCGCGGGTTCCTTCCGGTATTGTCTCC
TTCCGTGTTTCAGTTAGCCTCCCCCTAGGGTGGGCGAAGAACTCCAGCATGAGATCCCCGCGCTGGAGGA
TCATCCAGCCGGCGTCCCGGAAAACGATTCCGAAGCCCAACCTTTCATAGAAGGCGGCGGTGGAATCGAA
ATCTCGTGATGGCAGGTTGGGCGTCGCTTGGTCGGTCATTTCGAACCCCAGAGTCCCGCTCAGAAGAACT
CGTCAAGAAGGCGATAGAAGGCGATGCGCTGCGAATCGGGAGCGGCGATACCGTAAAGCACGAGGAAGCG
GTCAGCCCATTCGCCGCCAAGCTCTTCAGCAATATCACGGGTAGCCAACGCTATGTCCTGATAGCGGTCC
GCCACACCCAGCCGGCCACAGTCGATGAATCCAGAAAAGCGGCCATTTTCCACCATGATATTCGGCAAGC
AGGCATCGCCATGGGTCACGACGAGATCCTCGCCGTCGGGCATGCTCGCCTTGAGCCTGGCGAACAGTTC
GGCTGGCGCGAGCCCCTGATGCTCTTCGTCCAGATCATCCTGATCGACAAGACCGGCTTCCATCCGAGTA
CGTGCTCGCTCGATGCGATGTTTCGCTTGGTGGTCGAATGGGCAGGTAGCCGGATCAAGCGTATGCAGCC
GCCGCATTGCATCAGCCATGATGGATACTTTCTCGGCAGGAGCAAGGTGAGATGACAGGAGATCCTGCCC
CGGCACTTCGCCCAATAGCAGCCAGTCCCTTCCCGCTTCAGTGACAACGTCGAGCACAGCTGCGCAAGGA
ACGCCCGTCGTGGCCAGCCACGATAGCCGCGCTGCCTCGTCTTGCAGTTCATTCAGGGCACCGGACAGGT
CGGTCTTGACAAAAAGAACCGGGCGCCCCTGCGCTGACAGCCGGAACACGGCGGCATCAGAGCAGCCGAT
TGTCTGTTGTGCCCAGTCATAGCCGAATAGCCTCTCCACCCAAGCGGCCGGAGAACCTGCGTGCAATCCA
TCTTGTTCAATCATGCGAAACGATCCTCATCCTGTCTCT
