>Addgene plasmid #49150 | BFP-KDEL | addgene partial sequence | sequence record 73604 | SV40pA-R 5'-GAAATTTGTGATGCTATTGC-3'
TTATAAGCTGCAATAAACAAGTTAACAACAACAATTGCATTCATTTTATGTTTCAGGTTCAGGGGGAGGT
GTGGGAGGTTTTTTAAAGCAAGTAAAACCTCTACAAATGTGGTATGGCTGATTATGATCAGTTATCTAGA
TCCGGTGGATCCCGGGCCCGCGGTACCTCATAGCTCGTCTTTATTAAGCTTGTGCCCCAGTTTGCTAGGG
AGGTCGCAGTATCTGGCCACTGCCACCTCGTGCTGCTCGACGTAGGTCTCGTTGTTGGCCTCCTTGATTC
TTTCCAGTCTGTAGTCCACATAGTAGACGCCAGGCATCTTGAGGTTCTTAGCGGGTTTCTTGGATCTATA
TGTGGTCTTGATGTTTGCGATCAGATGGCTCCCGCCCACGAGCTTCAGGGCCATGTCGTTTCTGCCTTCC
AGGCCGCCGTCAGCGGGGTACAGCGTCTCGGTGAAGGCCTCCCAGCCGAGTGTTTTCTTCTGCATCACAG
GGCCGTTGGATGTGAAGTTCACCCCTCTGATCTTGACGTTGTAGATGAGGCAGCCGTCCTGGAGGCTGGT
GTCCTGGGTAGCGGTCAGCACGCCCCCGTCTTCGTATGTGGTGACTCTCTCCCATGTGAAGCCCTCAGGG
AAGGACTGCTTGAAGAAGTCGGGGATGCCCTGGGTGTGGTTGATGAAGGTCTTGCTGCCGTAGAGGAAGC
TAGTAGCCAGGATGTCGAAGGCGAAGGGGAGAGGGCCGCCCTCGACCACCTTGATTCTCATGGTCTGGGT
GCCCTCGTAGGGCTTGCCTTCGCCCTCGGATGTGCACTTGAAGTGATGGTTGTCCACGGTGCCCTCCATG
TACAGCTTCATGTGCATGTTCTCCTTAATCAGCTCGCTGGCCCGCGCCGCGCTGAGCAGCAGCAGCATCG
CGGCCACCAGGGAGAGCTTCATGCTAGCGGATCTGACGGTTCACTAAACCAGCTCTGCTTATATAGACCT
CCCACCGTACACGCCTACCGCCCATTTGCGTCAATGGGGCGGAGTTGT
