>Addgene plasmid #49150 | BFP-KDEL | addgene partial sequence | sequence record 73605 | CMV-F 5'-CGCAAATGGGCGGTAGGCGTG-3'
CTATATAAGCAGAGCTGGTTTAGTGAACCGTCAGATCCGCTAGCATGAAGCTCTCCCTGGTGGCCGCGAT
GCTGCTGCTGCTCAGCGCGGCGCGGGCCAGCGAGCTGATTAAGGAGAACATGCACATGAAGCTGTACATG
GAGGGCACCGTGGACAACCATCACTTCAAGTGCACATCCGAGGGCGAAGGCAAGCCCTACGAGGGCACCC
AGACCATGAGAATCAAGGTGGTCGAGGGCGGCCCTCTCCCCTTCGCCTTCGACATCCTGGCTACTAGCTT
CCTCTACGGCAGCAAGACCTTCATCAACCACACCCAGGGCATCCCCGACTTCTTCAAGCAGTCCTTCCCT
GAGGGCTTCACATGGGAGAGAGTCACCACATACGAAGACGGGGGCGTGCTGACCGCTACCCAGGACACCA
GCCTCCAGGACGGCTGCCTCATCTACAACGTCAAGATCAGAGGGGTGAACTTCACATCCAACGGCCCTGT
GATGCAGAAGAAAACACTCGGCTGGGAGGCCTTCACCGAGACGCTGTACCCCGCTGACGGCGGCCTGGAA
GGCAGAAACGACATGGCCCTGAAGCTCGTGGGCGGGAGCCATCTGATCGCAAACATCAAGACCACATATA
GATCCAAGAAACCCGCTAAGAACCTCAAGATGCCTGGCGTCTACTATGTGGACTACAGACTGGAAAGAAT
CAAGGAGGCCAACAACGAGACCTACGTCGAGCAGCACGAGGTGGCAGTGGCCAGATACTGCGACCTCCCT
AGCAAACTGGGGCACAAGCTTAATAAAGACGAGCTATGAGGTACCGCGGGCCCGGGATCCACCGGATCTA
GATAACTGATCATAATCAGCCATACCACATTTGTAGAGGTTTTACTTGCTTTAAAAAACCTCCCACACCT
CCCCCTGAACCTGAAACATAAAATGAATGCAATTGTTGTTGTTAACTTGTTTATTGCAGCTTATAATGGT
TACAAATAAAGCAATAGCATCACAAATTTCACAAATAAAGCATTTTTTTCACTGCATTCTAGTTGTGGTT
TGTCCAAACTCATCAATGTAT
